>Addgene plasmid #87397 | p426_Cas9_gRNA-ARS1114a | depositor full sequence | sequence record 170422 | p426_Cas9_gRNA-ARS1114a sequence 11117 bps
GACGAAAGGGCCTCGTGATACGCCTATTTTTATAGGTTAATGTCATGATAATAATGGTTTCTTAGTATGA
TCCAATATCAAAGGAAATGATAGCATTGAAGGATGAGACTAATCCAATTGAGGAGTGGCAGCATATAGAA
CAGCTAAAGGGTAGTGCTGAAGGAAGCATACGATACCCCGCATGGAATGGGATAATATCACAGGAGGTAC
TAGACTACCTTTCATCCTACATAAATAGACGCATATAAGTACGCATTTAAGCATAAACACGCACTATGCC
GTTCTTCTCATGTATATATATATACAGGCAACACGCAGATATAGGTGCGACGTGAACAGTGAGCTGTATG
TGCGCAGCTCGCGTTGCATTTTCGGAAGCGCTCGTTTTCGGAAACGCTTTGAAGTTCCTATTCCGAAGTT
CCTATTCTCTAGAAAGTATAGGAACTTCAGAGCGCTTTTGAAAACCAAAAGCGCTCTGAAGACGCACTTT
CAAAAAACCAAAAACGCACCGGACTGTAACGAGCTACTAAAATATTGCGAATACCGCTTCCACAAACATT
GCTCAAAAGTATCTCTTTGCTATATATCTCTGTGCTATATCCCTATATAACCTACCCATCCACCTTTCGC
TCCTTGAACTTGCATCTAAACTCGACCTCTACATTTTTTATGTTTATCTCTAGTATTACTCTTTAGACAA
AAAAATTGTAGTAAGAACTATTCATAGAGTGAATCGAAAACAATACGAAAATGTAAACATTTCCTATACG
TAGTATATAGAGACAAAATAGAAGAAACCGTTCATAATTTTCTGACCAATGAAGAATCATCAACGCTATC
ACTTTCTGTTCACAAAGTATGCGCAATCCACATCGGTATAGAATATAATCGGGGATGCCTTTATCTTGAA
AAAATGCACCCGCAGCTTCGCTAGTAATCAGTAAACGCGGGAAGTGGAGTCAGGCTTTTTTTATGGAAGA
GAAAATAGACACCAAAGTAGCCTTCTTCTAACCTTAACGGACCTACAGTGCAAAAAGTTATCAAGAGACT
GCATTATAGAGCGCACAAAGGAGAAAAAAAGTAATCTAAGATGCTTTGTTAGAAAAATAGCGCTCTCGGG
ATGCATTTTTGTAGAACAAAAAAGAAGTATAGATTCTTTGTTGGTAAAATAGCGCTCTCGCGTTGCATTT
CTGTTCTGTAAAAATGCAGCTCAGATTCTTTGTTTGAAAAATTAGCGCTCTCGCGTTGCATTTTTGTTTT
ACAAAAATGAAGCACAGATTCTTCGTTGGTAAAATAGCGCTTTCGCGTTGCATTTCTGTTCTGTAAAAAT
GCAGCTCAGATTCTTTGTTTGAAAAATTAGCGCTCTCGCGTTGCATTTTTGTTCTACAAAATGAAGCACA
GATGCTTCGTTCAGGTGGCACTTTTCGGGGAAATGTGCGCGGAACCCCTATTTGTTTATTTTTCTAAATA
CATTCAAATATGTATCCGCTCATGAGACAATAACCCTGATAAATGCTTCAATAATATTGAAAAAGGAAGA
GTATGAGTATTCAACATTTCCGTGTCGCCCTTATTCCCTTTTTTGCGGCATTTTGCCTTCCTGTTTTTGC
TCACCCAGAAACGCTGGTGAAAGTAAAAGATGCTGAAGATCAGTTGGGTGCACGAGTGGGTTACATCGAA
CTGGATCTCAACAGCGGTAAGATCCTTGAGAGTTTTCGCCCCGAAGAACGTTTTCCAATGATGAGCACTT
TTAAAGTTCTGCTATGTGGCGCGGTATTATCCCGTATTGACGCCGGGCAAGAGCAACTCGGTCGCCGCAT
ACACTATTCTCAGAATGACTTGGTTGAGTACTCACCAGTCACAGAAAAGCATCTTACGGATGGCATGACA
GTAAGAGAATTATGCAGTGCTGCCATAACCATGAGTGATAACACTGCGGCCAACTTACTTCTGACAACGA
TCGGAGGACCGAAGGAGCTAACCGCTTTTTTGCACAACATGGGGGATCATGTAACTCGCCTTGATCGTTG
GGAACCGGAGCTGAATGAAGCCATACCAAACGACGAGCGTGACACCACGATGCCTGTAGCAATGGCAACA
ACGTTGCGCAAACTATTAACTGGCGAACTACTTACTCTAGCTTCCCGGCAACAATTAATAGACTGGATGG
AGGCGGATAAAGTTGCAGGACCACTTCTGCGCTCGGCCCTTCCGGCTGGCTGGTTTATTGCTGATAAATC
TGGAGCCGGTGAGCGTGGGTCTCGCGGTATCATTGCAGCACTGGGGCCAGATGGTAAGCCCTCCCGTATC
GTAGTTATCTACACGACGGGGAGTCAGGCAACTATGGATGAACGAAATAGACAGATCGCTGAGATAGGTG
CCTCACTGATTAAGCATTGGTAACTGTCAGACCAAGTTTACTCATATATACTTTAGATTGATTTAAAACT
TCATTTTTAATTTAAAAGGATCTAGGTGAAGATCCTTTTTGATAATCTCATGACCAAAATCCCTTAACGT
GAGTTTTCGTTCCACTGAGCGTCAGACCCCGTAGAAAAGATCAAAGGATCTTCTTGAGATCCTTTTTTTC
TGCGCGTAATCTGCTGCTTGCAAACAAAAAAACCACCGCTACCAGCGGTGGTTTGTTTGCCGGATCAAGA
GCTACCAACTCTTTTTCCGAAGGTAACTGGCTTCAGCAGAGCGCAGATACCAAATACTGTCCTTCTAGTG
TAGCCGTAGTTAGGCCACCACTTCAAGAACTCTGTAGCACCGCCTACATACCTCGCTCTGCTAATCCTGT
TACCAGTGGCTGCTGCCAGTGGCGATAAGTCGTGTCTTACCGGGTTGGACTCAAGACGATAGTTACCGGA
TAAGGCGCAGCGGTCGGGCTGAACGGGGGGTTCGTGCACACAGCCCAGCTTGGAGCGAACGACCTACACC
GAACTGAGATACCTACAGCGTGAGCTATGAGAAAGCGCCACGCTTCCCGAAGGGAGAAAGGCGGACAGGT
ATCCGGTAAGCGGCAGGGTCGGAACAGGAGAGCGCACGAGGGAGCTTCCAGGGGGAAACGCCTGGTATCT
TTATAGTCCTGTCGGGTTTCGCCACCTCTGACTTGAGCGTCGATTTTTGTGATGCTCGTCAGGGGGGCGG
AGCCTATGGAAAAACGCCAGCAACGCGGCCTTTTTACGGTTCCTGGCCTTTTGCTGGCCTTTTGCTCACA
TGTTCTTTCCTGCGTTATCCCCTGATTCTGTGGATAACCGTATTACCGCCTTTGAGTGAGCTGATACCGC
TCGCCGCAGCCGAACGACCGAGCGCAGCGAGTCAGTGAGCGAGGAAGCGGAAGAGCGCCCAATACGCAAA
CCGCCTCTCCCCGCGCGTTGGCCGATTCATTAATGCAGCTGGCACGACAGGTTTCCCGACTGGAAAGCGG
GCAGTGAGCGCAACGCAATTAATGTGAGTTACCTCACTCATTAGGCACCCCAGGCTTTACACTTTATGCT
TCCGGCTCCTATGTTGTGTGGAATTGTGAGCGGATAACAATTTCACACAGGAAACAGCTATGACCATGAT
TACGCCAAGCGCGCAATTAACCCTCACTAAAGGGAACAAAAGCTGGAGCTAGTATACTCTTTCTTCAACA
ATTAAATACTCTCGGTAGCCAAGTTGGTTTAAGGCGCAAGACTGTAATTTATCACTACGAAATCTTGAGA
TCGGGCGTTCGACTCGCCCCCGGGAGAGATGGCCGGCATGGTCCCAGCCTCCTCGCTGGCGCCGGCTGGG
CAACACCTTCGGGTGGCGAATGGGACTTTCTTGTGAAACAAATAATTGGGTTTTAGAGCTAGAAATAGCA
AGTTAAAATAAGGCTAGTCCGTTATCAACTTGAAAAAGTGGCACCGAGTCGGTGCTTTTTTTATTTTTTG
TCACTATTGTTATGTAAAATGCCACCTCTGACAGTATGGAACGCAAACTTCTGTCTAGTGGATAGTCGAC
ATCCTTTTGTTGTTTCCGGGTGTACAATATGGACTTCCTCTTTTCTGGCAACCAAACCCATACATCGGGA
TTCCTATAATACCTTCGTTGGTCTCCCTAACATGTAGGTGGCGGAGGGGAGATATACAATAGAACAGATA
CCAGACAAGACATAATGGGCTAAACAAGACTACACCAATTACACTGCCTCATTGATGGTGGTACATAACG
AACTAATACTGTAGCCCTAGACTTGATAGCCATCATCATATCGAAGTTTCACTACCCTTTTTCCATTTGC
CATCTATTGAAGTAATAATAGGCGCATGCAACTTCTTTTCTTTTTTTTTCTTTTCTCTCTCCCCCGTTGT
TGTCTCACCATATCCGCAATGACAAAAAAATGATGGAAGACACTAAAGGAAAAAATTAACGACAAAGACA
GCACCAACAGATGTCGTTGTTCCAGAGCTGATGAGGGGTATCTCGAAGCACACGAAACTTTTTCCTTCCT
TCATTCACGCACACTACTCTCTAATGAGCAACGGTATACGGCCTTCCTTCCAGTTACTTGAATTTGAAAT
AAAAAAAAGTTTGCTGTCTTGCTATCAAGTATAAATAGACCTGCAATTATTAATCTTTTGTTTCCTCGTC
ATTGTTCTCGTTCCCTTTCTTCCTTGTTTCTTTTTCTGCACAATATTTCAAGCTATACCAAGCATACAAT
CAACTTGGAAAAAAATGGACAAGAAGTACTCCATTGGGCTCGATATCGGCACAAACAGCGTCGGTTGGGC
CGTCATTACGGACGAGTACAAGGTGCCGAGCAAAAAATTCAAAGTTCTGGGCAATACCGATCGCCACAGC
ATAAAGAAGAACCTCATTGGCGCCCTCCTGTTCGACTCCGGGGAGACGGCCGAAGCCACGCGGCTCAAAA
GAACAGCACGGCGCAGATATACCCGCAGAAAGAATCGGATCTGCTACCTGCAGGAGATCTTTAGTAATGA
GATGGCTAAGGTGGATGACTCTTTCTTCCATAGGCTGGAGGAGTCCTTTTTGGTGGAGGAGGATAAAAAG
CACGAGCGCCACCCAATCTTTGGCAATATCGTGGACGAGGTGGCGTACCATGAAAAGTACCCAACCATAT
ATCATCTGAGGAAGAAGCTTGTAGACAGTACTGATAAGGCTGACTTGCGGTTGATCTATCTCGCGCTGGC
GCATATGATCAAATTTCGGGGACACTTCCTCATCGAGGGGGACCTGAACCCAGACAACAGCGATGTCGAC
AAACTCTTTATCCAACTGGTTCAGACTTACAATCAGCTTTTCGAAGAGAACCCGATCAACGCATCCGGAG
TTGACGCCAAAGCAATCCTGAGCGCTAGGCTGTCCAAATCCCGGCGGCTCGAAAACCTCATCGCACAGCT
CCCTGGGGAGAAGAAGAACGGCCTGTTTGGTAATCTTATCGCCCTGTCACTCGGGCTGACCCCCAACTTT
AAATCTAACTTCGACCTGGCCGAAGATGCCAAGCTTCAACTGAGCAAAGACACCTACGATGATGATCTCG
ACAATCTGCTGGCCCAGATCGGCGACCAGTACGCAGACCTTTTTTTGGCGGCAAAGAACCTGTCAGACGC
CATTCTGCTGAGTGATATTCTGCGAGTGAACACGGAGATCACCAAAGCTCCGCTGAGCGCTAGTATGATC
AAGCGCTATGATGAGCACCACCAAGACTTGACTTTGCTGAAGGCCCTTGTCAGACAGCAACTGCCTGAGA
AGTACAAGGAAATTTTCTTCGATCAGTCTAAAAATGGCTACGCCGGATACATTGACGGCGGAGCAAGCCA
GGAGGAATTTTACAAATTTATTAAGCCCATCTTGGAAAAAATGGACGGCACCGAGGAGCTGCTGGTAAAG
CTTAACAGAGAAGATCTGTTGCGCAAACAGCGCACTTTCGACAATGGAAGCATCCCCCACCAGATTCACC
TGGGCGAACTGCACGCTATCCTCAGGCGGCAAGAGGATTTCTACCCCTTTTTGAAAGATAACAGGGAAAA
GATTGAGAAAATCCTCACATTTCGGATACCCTACTATGTAGGCCCCCTCGCCCGGGGAAATTCCAGATTC
GCGTGGATGACTCGCAAATCAGAAGAGACCATCACTCCCTGGAACTTCGAGGAAGTCGTGGATAAGGGGG
CCTCTGCCCAGTCCTTCATCGAAAGGATGACTAACTTTGATAAAAATCTGCCTAACGAAAAGGTGCTTCC
TAAACACTCTCTGCTGTACGAGTACTTCACAGTTTATAACGAGCTCACCAAGGTCAAATACGTCACAGAA
GGGATGAGAAAGCCAGCATTCCTGTCTGGAGAGCAGAAGAAAGCTATCGTGGACCTCCTCTTCAAGACGA
ACCGGAAAGTTACCGTGAAACAGCTCAAAGAAGACTATTTCAAAAAGATTGAATGTTTCGACTCTGTTGA
AATCAGCGGAGTGGAGGATCGCTTCAACGCATCCCTGGGAACGTATCACGATCTCCTGAAAATCATTAAA
GACAAGGACTTCCTGGACAATGAGGAGAACGAGGACATTCTTGAGGACATTGTCCTCACCCTTACGTTGT
TTGAAGATAGGGAGATGATTGAAGAACGCTTGAAAACTTACGCTCATCTCTTCGACGACAAAGTCATGAA
ACAGCTCAAGAGGCGCCGATATACAGGATGGGGGCGGCTGTCAAGAAAACTGATCAATGGGATCCGAGAC
AAGCAGAGTGGAAAGACAATCCTGGATTTTCTTAAGTCCGATGGATTTGCCAACCGGAACTTCATGCAGT
TGATCCATGATGACTCTCTCACCTTTAAGGAGGACATCCAGAAAGCACAAGTTTCTGGCCAGGGGGACAG
TCTTCACGAGCACATCGCTAATCTTGCAGGTAGCCCAGCTATCAAAAAGGGAATACTGCAGACCGTTAAG
GTCGTGGATGAACTCGTCAAAGTAATGGGAAGGCATAAGCCCGAGAATATCGTTATCGAGATGGCCCGAG
AGAACCAAACTACCCAGAAGGGACAGAAGAACAGTAGGGAAAGGATGAAGAGGATTGAAGAGGGTATAAA
AGAACTGGGGTCCCAAATCCTTAAGGAACACCCAGTTGAAAACACCCAGCTTCAGAATGAGAAGCTCTAC
CTGTACTACCTGCAGAACGGCAGGGACATGTACGTGGATCAGGAACTGGACATCAATCGGCTCTCCGACT
ACGACGTGGATCATATCGTGCCCCAGTCTTTTCTCAAAGATGATTCTATTGATAATAAAGTGTTGACAAG
ATCCGATAAAAATAGAGGGAAGAGTGATAACGTCCCCTCAGAAGAAGTTGTCAAGAAAATGAAAAATTAT
TGGCGGCAGCTGCTGAACGCCAAACTGATCACACAACGGAAGTTCGATAATCTGACTAAGGCTGAACGAG
GTGGCCTGTCTGAGTTGGATAAAGCCGGCTTCATCAAAAGGCAGCTTGTTGAGACACGCCAGATCACCAA
GCACGTGGCCCAAATTCTCGATTCACGCATGAACACCAAGTACGATGAAAATGACAAACTGATTCGAGAG
GTGAAAGTTATTACTCTGAAGTCTAAGCTGGTCTCAGATTTCAGAAAGGACTTTCAGTTTTATAAGGTGA
GAGAGATCAACAATTACCACCATGCGCATGATGCCTACCTGAATGCAGTGGTAGGCACTGCACTTATCAA
AAAATATCCCAAGCTTGAATCTGAATTTGTTTACGGAGACTATAAAGTGTACGATGTTAGGAAAATGATC
GCAAAGTCTGAGCAGGAAATAGGCAAGGCCACCGCTAAGTACTTCTTTTACAGCAATATTATGAATTTTT
TCAAGACCGAGATTACACTGGCCAATGGAGAGATTCGGAAGCGACCACTTATCGAAACAAACGGAGAAAC
AGGAGAAATCGTGTGGGACAAGGGTAGGGATTTCGCGACAGTCCGGAAGGTCCTGTCCATGCCGCAGGTG
AACATCGTTAAAAAGACCGAAGTACAGACCGGAGGCTTCTCCAAGGAAAGTATCCTCCCGAAAAGGAACA
GCGACAAGCTGATCGCACGCAAAAAAGATTGGGACCCCAAGAAATACGGCGGATTCGATTCTCCTACAGT
CGCTTACAGTGTACTGGTTGTGGCCAAAGTGGAGAAAGGGAAGTCTAAAAAACTCAAAAGCGTCAAGGAA
CTGCTGGGCATCACAATCATGGAGCGATCAAGCTTCGAAAAAAACCCCATCGACTTTCTCGAGGCGAAAG
GATATAAAGAGGTCAAAAAAGACCTCATCATTAAGCTTCCCAAGTACTCTCTCTTTGAGCTTGAAAACGG
CCGGAAACGAATGCTCGCTAGTGCGGGCGAGCTGCAGAAAGGTAACGAGCTGGCACTGCCCTCTAAATAC
GTTAATTTCTTGTATCTGGCCAGCCACTATGAAAAGCTCAAAGGGTCTCCCGAAGATAATGAGCAGAAGC
AGCTGTTCGTGGAACAACACAAACACTACCTTGATGAGATCATCGAGCAAATAAGCGAATTCTCCAAAAG
AGTGATCCTCGCCGACGCTAACCTCGATAAGGTGCTTTCTGCTTACAATAAGCACAGGGATAAGCCCATC
AGGGAGCAGGCAGAAAACATTATCCACTTGTTTACTCTGACCAACTTGGGCGCGCCTGCAGCCTTCAAGT
ACTTCGACACCACCATAGACAGAAAGCGGTACACCTCTACAAAGGAGGTCCTGGACGCCACACTGATTCA
TCAGTCAATTACGGGGCTCTATGAAACAAGAATCGACCTCTCTCAGCTCGGTGGAGACAGCAGGGCTGAC
CCCAAGAAGAAGAGGAAGGTGTGATCTCTTCTCGAGTCATGTAATTAGTTATGTCACGCTTACGTTCACG
CCCTCCCCCCACATCCGCTCTAACCGAAAAGGAAGGAGTTAGACAACCTGAAGTCTAGGTCCCTATTTAT
TTTTTTATAGTTATGTTAGTATTAAGAACGTTATTTATATTTCAAATTTTTCTTTTTTTTCTGTACAGAC
GCGTGTACGCATGTAACATTATACTGAAAACCTTGCTTGAGAAGGTTTTGGGACGCTCGAAGGCTTTAAT
TTGCGGCCGGTACCCAATTCGCCCTATAGTGAGTCGTATTACGCGCGCTCACTGGCCGTCGTTTTACAAC
GTCGTGACTGGGAAAACCCTGGCGTTACCCAACTTAATCGCCTTGCAGCACATCCCCCTTTCGCCAGCTG
GCGTAATAGCGAAGAGGCCCGCACCGATCGCCCTTCCCAACAGTTGCGCAGCCTGAATGGCGAATGGCGC
G
[124 nt withheld, positions 9312-9435]
C
[91 nt withheld, positions 9437-9527]
A
[49 nt withheld, positions 9529-9577]
CCTTTGACGTTGGAGTCCACGTTCTTT
[37 nt withheld, positions 9605-9641]
ACCCTATCTCGGTCTATTCTTTTGATTTATAAGGGATTTTGCCGATTTCGGCCTATTGGTTAAAAAATGA
GCTGATTTAACAAAAATTTAACGCGAATTTTAACAAAATATTAACGTTTACAATTTCCTGATGCGGTATT
TTCTCCTTACGCATCTGTGCGGTATTTCACACCGCATAGGGTAATAACTGATATAATTAAATTGAAGCTC
TAATTTGTGAGTTTAGTATACATGCATTTACTTATAATACAGTTTTTTAGTTTTGCTGGCCGCATCTTCT
CAAATATGCTTCCCAGCCTGCTTTTCTGTAACGTTCACCCTCTACCTTAGCATCCCTTCCCTTTGCAAAT
AGTCCTCTTCCAACAATAATAATGTCAGATCCTGTAGAGACCACATCATCCACGGTTCTATACTGTTGAC
CCAATGCGTCTCCCTTGTCATCTAAACCCACACCGGGTGTCATAATCAACCAATCGTAACCTTCATCTCT
TCCACCCATGTCTCTTTGAGCAATAAAGCCGATAACAAAATCTTTGTCGCTCTTCGCAATGTCAACAGTA
CCCTTAGTATATTCTCCAGTAGATAGGGAGCCCTTGCATGACAATTCTGCTAACATCAAAAGGCCTCTAG
GTTCCTTTGTTACTTCTTCTGCCGCCTGCTTCAAACCGCTAACAATACCTGGGCCCACCACACCGTGTGC
ATTCGTAATGTCTGCCCATTCTGCTATTCTGTATACACCCGCAGAGTACTGCAATTTGACTGTATTACCA
ATGTCAGCAAATTTTCTGTCTTCGAAGAGTAAAAAATTGTACTTGGCGGATAATGCCTTTAGCGGCTTAA
CTGTGCCCTCCATGGAAAAATCAGTCAAGATATCCACATGTGTTTTTAGTAAACAAATTTTGGGACCTAA
TGCTTCAACTAACTCCAGTAATTCCTTGGTGGTACGAACATCCAATGAAGCACACAAGTTTGTTTGCTTT
TCGTGCATGATATTAAATAGCTTGGCAGCAACAGGACTAGGATGAGTAGCAGCACGTTCCTTATATGTAG
CTTTCGACATGATTTATCTTCGTTTCCTGCAGGTTTTTGTTCTGTGCAGTTGGGTTAAGAATACTGGGCA
ATTTCATGTTTCTTCAACACTACATATGCGTATATATACCAATCTAAGTCTGTGCTCCTTCCTTCGTTCT
TCCTTCTGTTCGGAGATTACCGAATCAAAAAAATTTCAAGGAAACCGAAATCAAAAAAAAGAATAAAAAA
AAAATGATGAATTGAATTGAAAAGCTGTGGTATGGTGCACTCTCAGTACAATCTGCTCTGATGCCGCATA
GTTAAGCCAGCCCCGACACCCGCCAACACCCGCTGACGCGCCCTGACGGGCTTGTCTGCTCCCGGCATCC
GCTTACAGACAAGCTGTGACCGTCTCCGGGAGCTGCATGTGTCAGAGGTTTTCACCGTCATCACCGAAAC
GCGCGA
Features (pLannotate 1.2.2; 22 found; start..end, strand, type, name):
     69..1411    +  rep_origin     2μ ori: yeast 2μ plasmid origin of replication
   1438..1542    +  promoter       AmpR promoter: bla
   1543..2403    +  CDS            AmpR: β-lactamase; bla; confers resistance to ampicillin, carbenicillin, and related antibiotics
   2574..3162    +  rep_origin     ori: high-copy-number ColE1/pMB1/pBR322/pUC origin of replication
   3345..3437    +  CDS            lacI (fragment): lac repressor; lacI; The lac repressor binds to the lac operator to inhibit transcription in E. coli. This inhibition can be relieved by adding lactose or isopropyl-β-D-thiogalactopyranoside (IPTG).
   3450..3471    +  protein_bind   CAP binding site: CAP binding activates transcription in the presence of cAMP. E. coli catabolite activator protein
   3486..3516    +  promoter       lac promoter: promoter for the E. coli lac operon
   3520..3542    +  protein_bind   lac operator (fragment): The lac repressor binds to the lac operator to inhibit transcription in E. coli. This inhibition can be relieved by adding lactose or isopropyl-β-D-thiogalactopyranoside (IPTG). lac repressor encoded by lacI
   3585..3603    +  promoter       T3 promoter: promoter for bacteriophage T3 RNA polymerase
   3648..3736    +  ncRNA          tRNA: Accession: RF00005 - tRNA
   3830..3905    +  misc_RNA       gRNA scaffold: guide RNA scaffold for the Streptococcus pyogenes CRISPR/Cas9 system
   3991..4695    +  promoter       ADH1 promoter: S. cerevisiae ADH1; promoter for alcohol dehydrogenase 1
   4705..8808    +  CDS            cas9: CAS9_STRP1 - Also known as csn1 From Streptococcus pyogenes serotype M1.
   8903..9092    +  terminator     CYC1 terminator: S. cerevisiae CYC1; transcription terminator for CYC1
   9123..9141    -  promoter       T7 promoter: promoter for bacteriophage T7 RNA polymerase
   9149..9304    +  CDS            lacZα (fragment): LacZα fragment of β-galactosidase; lacZ fragment
   9312..9767    +  rep_origin     f1 ori (sequence partly withheld): f1 bacteriophage origin of replication; arrow indicates direction of (+) strand synthesis
   9768..9819    -  misc_feature   bom (fragment): basis of mobility region from pBR322
   9898..10701   -  CDS            URA3: orotidine-5'-phosphate decarboxylase, required for uracil biosynthesis; S. cerevisiae URA3; yeast auxotrophic marker, counterselectable with 5-fluoroorotic acid (5-FOA)
  10702..10917   -  promoter       URA3 promoter: S. cerevisiae URA3
  10932..10981   -  misc_feature   bom (fragment): basis of mobility region from pBR322
  11083..1       -  CDS            rop (fragment) (across the origin): Rop protein, which maintains plasmids at low copy number; rop
