>Addgene plasmid #87397 | p426_Cas9_gRNA-ARS1114a | addgene full sequence | sequence record 193440 | Addgene NGS Result
CCTTATATGTAGCTTTCGACATGATTTATCTTCGTTTCCTGCAGGTTTTTGTTCTGTGCAGTTGGGTTAA
GAATACTGGGCAATTTCATGTTTCTTCAACACTACATATGCGTATATATACCAATCTAAGTCTGTGCTCC
TTCCTTCGTTCTTCCTTCTGTTCGGAGATTACCGAATCAAAAAAATTTCAAGGAAACCGAAATCAAAAAA
AAGAATAAAAAAAAAATGATGAATTGAAAAGGTGGTATGGTGCACTCTCAGTACAATCTGCTCTGATGCC
GCATAGTTAAGCCAGCCCCGACACCCGCCAACACCCGCTGACGCGCCCTGACGGGCTTGTCTGCTCCCGG
CATCCGCTTACAGACAAGCTGTGACCGTCTCCGGGAGCTGCATGTGTCAGAGGTTTTCACCGTCATCACC
GAAACGCGCGAGACGAAAGGGCCTCGTGATACGCCTATTTTTATAGGTTAATGTCATGATAATAATGGTT
TCTTAGTATGATCCAATATCAAAGGAAATGATAGCATTGAAGGATGAGACTAATCCAATTGAGGAGTGGC
AGCATATAGAACAGCTAAAGGGTAGTGCTGAAGGAAGCATACGATACCCCGCATGGAATGGGATAATATC
ACAGGAGGTACTAGACTACCTTTCATCCTACATAAATAGACGCATATAAGTACGCATTTAAGCATAAACA
CGCACTATGCCGTTCTTCTCATGTATATATATATACAGGCAACACGCAGATATAGGTGCGACGTGAACAG
TGAGCTGTATGTGCGCAGCTCGCGTTGCATTTTCGGAAGCGCTCGTTTTCGGAAACGCTTTGAAGTTCCT
ATTCCGAAGTTCCTATTCTCTAGAAAGTATAGGAACTTCAGAGCGCTTTTGAAAACCAAAAGCGCTCTGA
AGACGCACTTTCAAAAAACCAAAAACGCACCGGACTGTAACGAGCTACTAAAATATTGCGAATACCGCTT
CCACAAACATTGCTCAAAAGTATCTCTTTGCTATATATCTCTGTGCTATATCCCTATATAACCTACCCAT
CCACCTTTCGCTCCTTGAACTTGCATCTAAACTCGACCTCTACATTTTTTATGTTTATCTCTAGTATTAC
TCTTTAGACAAAAAAATTGTAGTAAGAACTATTCATAGAGTGAATCGAAAACAATACGAAAATGTAAACA
TTTCCTATACGTAGTATATAGAGACAAAATAGAAGAAACCGTTCATAATTTTCTGACCAATGAAGAATCA
TCAACGCTATCACTTTCTGTTCACAAAGTATGCGCAATCCACATCGGTATAGAATATAATCGGGGATGCC
TTTATCTTGAAAAAATGCACCCGCAGCTTCGCTAGTAATCAGTAAACGCGGGAAGTGGAGTCAGGCTTTT
TTTATGGAAGAGAAAATAGACACCAAAGTAGCCTTCTTCTAACCTTAACGGACCTACAGTGCAAAAAGTT
ATCAAGAGACTGCATTATAGAGCGCACAAAGGAGAAAAAAAGTAATCTAAGATGCTTTGTTAGAAAAATA
GCGCTCTCGGGATGCATTTTTGTAGAACAAAAAAGAAGTATAGATTCTTTGTTGGTAAAATAGCGCTCTC
GCGTTGCATTTCTGTTCTGTAAAAATGCAGCTCAGATTCTTTGTTTGAAAAATTAGCGCTCTCGCGTTGC
ATTTTTGTTTTACAAAAATGAAGCACAGATTCTTCGTTGGTAAAATAGCGCTTTCGCGTTGCATTTCTGT
TCTGTAAAAATGCAGCTCAGATTCTTTGTTTGAAAAATTAGCGCTCTCGCGTTGCATTTTTGTTCTACAA
AATGAAGCACAGATGCTTCGTTCAGGTGGCACTTTTCGGGGAAATGTGCGCGGAACCCCTATTTGTTTAT
TTTTCTAAATACATTCAAATATGTATCCGCTCATGAGACAATAACCCTGATAAATGCTTCAATAATATTG
AAAAAGGAAGAGTATGAGTATTCAACATTTCCGTGTCGCCCTTATTCCCTTTTTTGCGGCATTTTGCCTT
CCTGTTTTTGCTCACCCAGAAACGCTGGTGAAAGTAAAAGATGCTGAAGATCAGTTGGGTGCACGAGTGG
GTTACATCGAACTGGATCTCAACAGCGGTAAGATCCTTGAGAGTTTTCGCCCCGAAGAACGTTTTCCAAT
GATGAGCACTTTTAAAGTTCTGCTATGTGGCGCGGTATTATCCCGTATTGACGCCGGGCAAGAGCAACTC
GGTCGCCGCATACACTATTCTCAGAATGACTTGGTTGAGTACTCACCAGTCACAGAAAAGCATCTTACGG
ATGGCATGACAGTAAGAGAATTATGCAGTGCTGCCATAACCATGAGTGATAACACTGCGGCCAACTTACT
TCTGACAACGATCGGAGGACCGAAGGAGCTAACCGCTTTTTTGCACAACATGGGGGATCATGTAACTCGC
CTTGATCGTTGGGAACCGGAGCTGAATGAAGCCATACCAAACGACGAGCGTGACACCACGATGCCTGTAG
CAATGGCAACAACGTTGCGCAAACTATTAACTGGCGAACTACTTACTCTAGCTTCCCGGCAACAATTAAT
AGACTGGATGGAGGCGGATAAAGTTGCAGGACCACTTCTGCGCTCGGCCCTTCCGGCTGGCTGGTTTATT
GCTGATAAATCTGGAGCCGGTGAGCGTGGGTCTCGCGGTATCATTGCAGCACTGGGGCCAGATGGTAAGC
CCTCCCGTATCGTAGTTATCTACACGACGGGGAGTCAGGCAACTATGGATGAACGAAATAGACAGATCGC
TGAGATAGGTGCCTCACTGATTAAGCATTGGTAACTGTCAGACCAAGTTTACTCATATATACTTTAGATT
GATTTAAAACTTCATTTTTAATTTAAAAGGATCTAGGTGAAGATCCTTTTTGATAATCTCATGACCAAAA
TCCCTTAACGTGAGTTTTCGTTCCACTGAGCGTCAGACCCCGTAGAAAAGATCAAAGGATCTTCTTGAGA
TCCTTTTTTTCTGCGCGTAATCTGCTGCTTGCAAACAAAAAAACCACCGCTACCAGCGGTGGTTTGTTTG
CCGGATCAAGAGCTACCAACTCTTTTTCCGAAGGTAACTGGCTTCAGCAGAGCGCAGATACCAAATACTG
TTCTTCTAGTGTAGCCGTAGTTAGGCCACCACTTCAAGAACTCTGTAGCACCGCCTACATACCTCGCTCT
GCTAATCCTGTTACCAGTGGCTGCTGCCAGTGGCGATAAGTCGTGTCTTACCGGGTTGGACTCAAGACGA
TAGTTACCGGATAAGGCGCAGCGGTCGGGCTGAACGGGGGGTTCGTGCACACAGCCCAGCTTGGAGCGAA
CGACCTACACCGAACTGAGATACCTACAGCGTGAGCTATGAGAAAGCGCCACGCTTCCCGAAGGGAGAAA
GGCGGACAGGTATCCGGTAAGCGGCAGGGTCGGAACAGGAGAGCGCACGAGGGAGCTTCCAGGGGGAAAC
GCCTGGTATCTTTATAGTCCTGTCGGGTTTCGCCACCTCTGACTTGAGCGTCGATTTTTGTGATGCTCGT
CAGGGGGGCGGAGCCTATGGAAAAACGCCAGCAACGCGGCCTTTTTACGGTTCCTGGCCTTTTGCTGGCC
TTTTGCTCACATGTTCTTTCCTGCGTTATCCCCTGATTCTGTGGATAACCGTATTACCGCCTTTGAGTGA
GCTGATACCGCTCGCCGCAGCCGAACGACCGAGCGCAGCGAGTCAGTGAGCGAGGAAGCGGAAGAGCGCC
CAATACGCAAACCGCCTCTCCCCGCGCGTTGGCCGATTCATTAATGCAGCTGGCACGACAGGTTTCCCGA
CTGGAAAGCGGGCAGTGAGCGCAACGCAATTAATGTGAGTTAGCTCACTCATTAGGCACCCCAGGCTTTA
CACTTTATGCTTCCGGCTCGTATGTTGTGTGGAATTGTGAGCGGATAACAATTTCACACAGGAAACAGCT
ATGACCATGATTACGCCAAGCGCGCAATTAACCCTCACTAAAGGGAACAAAAGCTGGAGCTAGTATACTC
TTTCTTCAACAATTAAATACTCTCGGTAGCCAAGTTGGTTTAAGGCGCAAGACTGTAATTTATCACTACG
AAATCTTGAGATCGGGCGTTCGACTCGCCCCCGGGAGAGATGGCCGGCATGGTCCCAGCCTCCTCGCTGG
CGCCGGCTGGGCAACACCTTCGGGTGGCGAATGGGACTTTCTTGTGAAACAAATAATTGGGTTTTAGAGC
TAGAAATAGCAAGTTAAAATAAGGCTAGTCCGTTATCAACTTGAAAAAGTGGCACCGAGTCGGTGCTTTT
TTTATTTTTTGTCACTATTGTTATGTAAAATGCCACCTCTGACAGTATGGAACGCAAACTTCTGTCTAGT
GGATAGTCGACATCCTTTTGTTGTTTCCGGGTGTACAATATGGACTTCCTCTTTTCTGGCAACCAAACCC
ATACATCGGGATTCCTATAATACCTTCGTTGGTCTCCCTAACATGTAGGTGGCGGAGGGGAGATATACAA
TAGAACAGATACCAGACAAGACATAATGGGCTAAACAAGACTACACCAATTACACTGCCTCATTGATGGT
GGTACATAACGAACTAATACTGTAGCCCTAGACTTGATAGCCATCATCATATCGAAGTTTCACTACCCTT
TTTCCATTTGCCATCTATTGAAGTAATAATAGGCGCATGCAACTTCTTTTCTTTTTTTTTCTTTTCTCTC
TCCCCCGTTGTTGTCTCACCATATCCGCAATGACAAAAAAATGATGGAAGACACTAAAGGAAAAAATTAA
CGACAAAGACAGCACCAACAGATGTCGTTGTTCCAGAGCTGATGAGGGGTATCTCGAAGCACACGAAACT
TTTTCCTTCCTTCATTCACGCACACTACTCTCTAATGAGCAACGGTATACGGCCTTCCTTCCAGTTACTT
GAATTTGAAATAAAAAAAAGTTTGCTGTCTTGCTATCAAGTATAAATAGACCTGCAATTATTAATCTTTT
GTTTCCTCGTCATTGTTCTCGTTCCCTTTCTTCCTTGTTTCTTTTTCTGCACAATATTTCAAGCTATACC
AAGCATACAATCAACTTGGAAAAAAATGGACAAGAAGTACTCCATTGGGCTCGATATCGGCACAAACAGC
GTCGGTTGGGCCGTCATTACGGACGAGTACAAGGTGCCGAGCAAAAAATTCAAAGTTCTGGGCAATACCG
ATCGCCACAGCATAAAGAAGAACCTCATTGGCGCCCTCCTGTTCGACTCCGGGGAGACGGCCGAAGCCAC
GCGGCTCAAAAGAACAGCACGGCGCAGATATACCCGCAGAAAGAATCGGATCTGCTACCTGCAGGAGATC
TTTAGTAATGAGATGGCTAAGGTGGATGACTCTTTCTTCCATAGGCTGGAGGAGTCCTTTTTGGTGGAGG
AGGATAAAAAGAACGAGCGCCACCCAATCTTTGGCAATATCGTGGACGAGGTGGCGTACCATGAAAAGTA
CCCAACCATATATCATCTGAGGAAGAAGCTTGTAGACAGTACTGATAAGGCTGACTTGCGGTTGATCTAT
CTCGCGCTGGCGCATATGATCAAATTTCGGGGACACTTCCTCATCGAGGGGGACCTGAACCCAGACAACA
GCGATGTCGACAAACTCTTTATCCAACTGGTTCAGACTTACAATCAGCTTTTCGAAGAGAACCCGATCAA
CGCATCCGGAGTTGACGCCAAAGCAATCCTGAGCGCTAGGCTGTCCAAATCCCGGCGGCTCGAAAACCTC
ATCGCACAGCTCCCTGGGGAGAAGAAGAACGGCCTGTTTGGTAATCTTATCGCCCTGTCACTCGGGCTGA
CCCCCAACTTTAAATCTAACTTCGACCTGGCCGAAGATGCCAAGCTTCAACTGAGCAAAGACACCTACGA
TGATGATCTCGACAATCTGCTGGCCCAGATCGGCGACCAGTACGCAGACCTTTTTTTGGCGGCAAAGAAC
CTGTCAGACGCCATTCTGCTGAGTGATATTCTGCGAGTGAACACGGAGATCACCAAAGCTCCGCTGAGCG
CTAGTATGATCAAGCGCTATGATGAGCACCACCAAGACTTGACTTTGCTGAAGGCCCTTGTCAGACAGCA
ACTGCCTGAGAAGTACAAGGAAATTTTCTTCGATCAGTCTAAAAATGGCTACGCCGGATACATTGACGGC
GGAGCAAGCCAGGAGGAATTTTACAAATTTATTAAGCCCATCTTGGAAAAAATGGACGGCACCGAGGAGC
TGCTGGTAAAGCTTAACAGAGAAGATCTGTTGCGCAAACAGCGCACTTTCGACAATGGAAGCATCCCCCA
CCAGATTCACCTGGGCGAACTGCACGCTATCCTCAGGCGGCAAGAGGATTTCTACCCCTTTTTGAAAGAT
AACAGGGAAAAGATTGAGAAAATCCTCACATTTCGGATACCCTACTATGTAGGCCCCCTCGCCCGGGGAA
ATTCCAGATTCGCGTGGATGACTCGCAAATCAGAAGAGACCATCACTCCCTGGAACTTCGAGGAAGTCGT
GGATAAGGGGGCCTCTGCCCAGTCCTTCATCGAAAGGATGACTAACTTTGATAAAAATCTGCCTAACGAA
AAGGTGCTTCCTAAACACTCTCTGCTGTACGAGTACTTCACAGTTTATAACGAGCTCACCAAGGTCAAAT
ACGTCACAGAAGGGATGAGAAAGCCAGCATTCCTGTCTGGAGAGCAGAAGAAAGCTATCGTGGACCTCCT
CTTCAAGACGAACCGGAAAGTTACCGTGAAACAGCTCAAAGAAGACTATTTCAAAAAGATTGAATGTTTC
GACTCTGTTGAAATCAGCGGAGTGGAGGATCGCTTCAACGCATCCCTGGGAACGTATCACGATCTCCTGA
AAATCATTAAAGACAAGGACTTCCTGGACAATGAGGAGAACGAGGACATTCTTGAGGACATTGTCCTCAC
CCTTACGTTGTTTGAAGATAGGGAGATGATTGAAGAACGCTTGAAAACTTACGCTCATCTCTTCGACGAC
AAAGTCATGAAACAGCTCAAGAGGCGCCGATATACAGGATGGGGGCGGCTGTCAAGAAAACTGATCAATG
GGATCCGAGACAAGCAGAGTGGAAAGACAATCCTGGATTTTCTTAAGTCCGATGGATTTGCCAACCGGAA
CTTCATGCAGTTGATCCATGATGACTCTCTCACCTTTAAGGAGGACATCCAGAAAGCACAAGTTTCTGGC
CAGGGGGACAGTCTTCACGAGCACATCGCTAATCTTGCAGGTAGCCCAGCTATCAAAAAGGGAATACTGC
AGACCGTTAAGGTCGTGGATGAACTCGTCAAAGTAATGGGAAGGCATAAGCCCGAGAATATCGTTATCGA
GATGGCCCGAGAGAACCAAACTACCCAGAAGGGACAGAAGAACAGTAGGGAAAGGATGAAGAGGATTGAA
GAGGGTATAAAAGAACTGGGGTCCCAAATCCTTAAGGAACACCCAGTTGAAAACACCCAGCTTCAGAATG
AGAAGCTCTACCTGTACTACCTGCAGAACGGCAGGGACATGTACGTGGATCAGGAACTGGACATCAATCG
GCTCTCCGACTACGACGTGGATCATATCGTGCCCCAGTCTTTTCTCAAAGATGATTCTATTGATAATAAA
GTGTTGACAAGATCCGATAAAAATAGAGGGAAGAGTGATAACGTCCCCTCAGAAGAAGTTGTCAAGAAAA
TGAAAAATTATTGGCGGCAGCTGCTGAACGCCAAACTGATCACACAACGGAAGTTCGATAATCTGACTAA
GGCTGAACGAGGTGGCCTGTCTGAGTTGGATAAAGCCGGCTTCATCAAAAGGCAGCTTGTTGAGACACGC
CAGATCACCAAGCACGTGGCCCAAATTCTCGATTCACGCATGAACACCAAGTACGATGAAAATGACAAAC
TGATTCGAGAGGTGAAAGTTATTACTCTGAAGTCTAAGCTGGTCTCAGATTTCAGAAAGGACTTTCAGTT
TTATAAGGTGAGAGAGATCAACAATTACCACCATGCGCATGATGCCTACCTGAATGCAGTGGTAGGCACT
GCACTTATCAAAAAATATCCCAAGCTTGAATCTGAATTTGTTTACGGAGACTATAAAGTGTACGATGTTA
GGAAAATGATCGCAAAGTCTGAGCAGGAAATAGGCAAGGCCACCGCTAAGTACTTCTTTTACAGCAATAT
TATGAATTTTTTCAAGACCGAGATTACACTGGCCAATGGAGAGATTCGGAAGCGACCACTTATCGAAACA
AACGGAGAAACAGGAGAAATCGTGTGGGACAAGGGTAGGGATTTCGCGACAGTCCGGAAGGTCCTGTCCA
TGCCGCAGGTGAACATCGTTAAAAAGACCGAAGTACAGACCGGAGGCTTCTCCAAGGAAAGTATCCTCCC
GAAAAGGAACAGCGACAAGCTGATCGCACGCAAAAAAGATTGGGACCCCAAGAAATACGGCGGATTCGAT
TCTCCTACAGTCGCTTACAGTGTACTGGTTGTGGCCAAAGTGGAGAAAGGGAAGTCTAAAAAACTCAAAA
GCGTCAAGGAACTGCTGGGCATCACAATCATGGAGCGATCAAGCTTCGAAAAAAACCCCATCGACTTTCT
CGAGGCGAAAGGATATAAAGAGGTCAAAAAAGACCTCATCATTAAGCTTCCCAAGTACTCTCTCTTTGAG
CTTGAAAACGGCCGGAAACGAATGCTCGCTAGTGCGGGCGAGCTGCAGAAAGGTAACGAGCTGGCACTGC
CCTCTAAATACGTTAATTTCTTGTATCTGGCCAGCCACTATGAAAAGCTCAAAGGGTCTCCCGAAGATAA
TGAGCAGAAGCAGCTGTTCGTGGAACAACACAAACACTACCTTGATGAGATCATCGAGCAAATAAGCGAA
TTCTCCAAAAGAGTGATCCTCGCCGACGCTAACCTCGATAAGGTGCTTTCTGCTTACAATAAGCACAGGG
ATAAGCCCATCAGGGAGCAGGCAGAAAACATTATCTACTTGTTTACTCTGACCAACTTGGGCGCGCCTGC
AGCCTTCAAGTACTTCGACACCACCATAGACAGAAAGCGGTACACCTCTACAAAGGAGGTCCTGGACGCC
ACACTGATTCATCAGTCAATTACGGGGCTCTATGAAACAAGAATCGACCTCTCTCAGCTCGGTGGAGACA
GCAGGGCTGACCCCAAGAAGAAGAGGAAGGTGTGATCTCTTCTCGAGTCATGTAATTAGTTATGTCACGC
TTACGTTCACGCCCTCCCCCCACATCCGCTCTAACCGAAAAGGAAGGAGTTAGACAACCTGAAGTCTAGG
TCCCTATTTATTTTTTTATAGTTATGTTAGTATTAAGAACGTTATTTATATTTCAAATTTTTCTTTTTTT
TCTGTACAGACGCGTGTACGCATGTAACATTATACTGAAAACCTTGCTTGAGAAGGTTTTGGGACGCTCG
AAGGCTTTAATTTGCGGCCGGTACCCAATTCGCCCTATAGTGAGTCGTATTACGCGCGCTCACTGGCCGT
CGTTTTACAACGTCGTGACTGGGAAAACCCTGGCGTTACCCAACTTAATCGCCTTGCAGCACATCCCCCT
TTCGCCAGCTGGCGTAATAGCGAAGAGGCCCGCACCGATCGCCCTTCCCAACAGTTGCGCAGCCTGAATG
GCGAATGG
[124 nt withheld, positions 9739-9862]
C
[91 nt withheld, positions 9864-9954]
A
[49 nt withheld, positions 9956-10004]
CCTTTGACGTTGGAGTCCACGTTCTTT
[37 nt withheld, positions 10032-10068]
ACCCTATCTCGGTCTATTCTTTTGATTTATAAGGGATTTTGCCGATTTCGGCCTATTGGTTAAAAAATGA
GCTGATTTAACAAAAATTTAACGCGAATTTTAACAAAATATTAACGCTTACAATTTCCTGATGCGGTATT
TTCTCCTTACGCATCTGTGCGGTATTTCACACCGCATAGGGTAATAACTGATATAATTAAATTGAAGCTC
TAATTTGTGAGTTTAGTATACATGCATTTACTTATAATACAGTTTTTTAGTTTTGCTGGCCGCATCTTCT
CAAATATGCTTCCCAGCCTGCTTTTCTGTAACGTTCACCCTCTACCTTAGCATCCCTTCCCTTTGCAAAT
AGTCCTCTTCCAACAATAATAATGTCAGATCCTGTAGAGACCACATCATCCACGGTTCTATACTGTTGAC
CCAATGCGTCTCCCTTGTCATCTAAACCCACACCGGGTGTCATAATCAACCAATCGTAACCTTCATCTCT
TCCACCCATGTCTCTTTGAGCAATAAAGCCGATAACAAAATCTTTGTCGCTCTTCGCAATGTCAACAGTA
CCCTTAGTATATTCTCCAGTAGATAGGGAGCCCTTGCATGACAATTCTGCTAACATCAAAAGGCCTCTAG
GTTCCTTTGTTACTTCTTCTGCCGCCTGCTTCAAACCGCTAACAATACCTGGGCCCACCACACCGTGTGC
ATTCGTAATGTCTGCCCATTCTGCTATTCTGTATACACCCGCAGAGTACTGCAATTTGACTGTATTACCA
ATGTCAGCAAATTTTCTGTCTTCGAAGAGTAAAAAATTGTACTTGGCGGATAATGCCTTTAGCGGCTTAA
CTGTGCCCTCCATGGAAAAATCAGTCAAGATATCCACATGTGTTTTTAGTAAACAAATTTTGGGACCTAA
TGCTTCAACTAACTCCAGTAATTCCTTGGTGGTACGAACATCCAATGAAGCACACAAGTTTGTTTGCTTT
TCGTGCATGATATTAAATAGCTTGGCAGCAACAGGACTAGGATGAGTAGCAGCACGTT
Features (pLannotate 1.2.2; 22 found; start..end, strand, type, name):
     23..238     -  promoter       URA3 promoter: S. cerevisiae URA3
    246..295     -  misc_feature   bom (fragment): basis of mobility region from pBR322
    397..432     -  CDS            rop (fragment): Rop protein, which maintains plasmids at low copy number; rop
    500..1842    +  rep_origin     2μ ori: yeast 2μ plasmid origin of replication
   1869..1973    +  promoter       AmpR promoter: bla
   1974..2834    +  CDS            AmpR: β-lactamase; bla; confers resistance to ampicillin, carbenicillin, and related antibiotics
   3005..3593    +  rep_origin     ori: high-copy-number ColE1/pMB1/pBR322/pUC origin of replication
   3776..3868    +  CDS            lacI (fragment): lac repressor; lacI; The lac repressor binds to the lac operator to inhibit transcription in E. coli. This inhibition can be relieved by adding lactose or isopropyl-β-D-thiogalactopyranoside (IPTG).
   3881..3902    +  protein_bind   CAP binding site: CAP binding activates transcription in the presence of cAMP. E. coli catabolite activator protein
   3917..3947    +  promoter       lac promoter: promoter for the E. coli lac operon
   3951..3973    +  protein_bind   lac operator (fragment): The lac repressor binds to the lac operator to inhibit transcription in E. coli. This inhibition can be relieved by adding lactose or isopropyl-β-D-thiogalactopyranoside (IPTG). lac repressor encoded by lacI
   4016..4034    +  promoter       T3 promoter: promoter for bacteriophage T3 RNA polymerase
   4079..4167    +  ncRNA          tRNA: Accession: RF00005 - tRNA
   4261..4336    +  misc_RNA       gRNA scaffold: guide RNA scaffold for the Streptococcus pyogenes CRISPR/Cas9 system
   4422..5126    +  promoter       ADH1 promoter: S. cerevisiae ADH1; promoter for alcohol dehydrogenase 1
   5136..9239    +  CDS            Cas9: Cas9 (Csn1) endonuclease from the Streptococcus pyogenes Type II CRISPR/Cas system generates RNA-guided double strand breaks in DNA
   9334..9523    +  terminator     CYC1 terminator: S. cerevisiae CYC1; transcription terminator for CYC1
   9554..9572    -  promoter       T7 promoter: promoter for bacteriophage T7 RNA polymerase
   9580..9735    +  CDS            lacZα (fragment): LacZα fragment of β-galactosidase; lacZ fragment
   9739..10167   +  rep_origin     f1 ori (sequence partly withheld): f1 bacteriophage origin of replication; arrow indicates direction of (+) strand synthesis
  10195..10246   -  misc_feature   bom (fragment): basis of mobility region from pBR322
  10325..22      -  CDS            URA3 (across the origin): orotidine-5'-phosphate decarboxylase, required for uracil biosynthesis; S. cerevisiae URA3; yeast auxotrophic marker, counterselectable with 5-fluoroorotic acid (5-FOA)
