[The description below was written by a language model from this plasmid's Addgene catalogue record and pLannotate feature annotations shown in this document.]
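Description:
p426_Cas9_gRNA-ARS1114a is an all-in-one CRISPR plasmid for genome editing in Saccharomyces cerevisiae, built on the p426 yeast–E. coli shuttle backbone. In yeast it replicates at high copy from the 2μ origin and is selected through the URA3 auxotrophic marker, which is driven by its own promoter. URA3 is also counterselectable with 5-FOA, so in principle the plasmid can be removed after editing. In E. coli it is propagated through a high-copy ColE1/pUC-type origin with ampicillin resistance (bla). The backbone also carries an f1 phage origin and leftover cloning-vector elements: lac promoter/operator, a lacZα fragment, T3 and T7 promoters, and small bom, rop and lacI fragments. These remnants have no evident role in the plasmid's editing function.

The payload consists of two expression units in the same orientation. Human codon-optimized Streptococcus pyogenes Cas9 is expressed from the yeast ADH1 promoter and terminated by the CYC1 terminator. Upstream of it, the guide RNA is driven by a tyrosine tRNA promoter. The annotated tRNA element lies just ahead of the spacer and S. pyogenes gRNA scaffold, an arrangement that normally provides RNA polymerase III transcription of the guide. The 20-nt spacer targets the ARS1114a site on yeast chromosome 11.

The plasmid directs a Cas9 double-strand break to this locus and is intended for integrating, deleting or replacing genes there, as part of a Cas9-based toolkit for programming gene expression in yeast. No repair template appears in the annotated features. The two sequence records, depositor and NGS-derived, differ by about eleven nucleotides in length and start at different coordinates, but they show the same set of features.
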