Addgene plasmid #87397: p426_Cas9_gRNA-ARS1114a
Purpose: All-in-one CRISPR plasmid for integrating, deleting, or replacing a gene in S. cerevisiae. High-copy, URA3 plasmid contains human codon-optimized Cas9 and a guide RNA targeting ARS1114a sequence CTTGTGAAACAAATAATTGG in yeast chromosome 11.
Depositing lab: Aindrila Mukhopadhyay. Depositing organization: Lawrence Berkeley National Laboratory. Publication: A Cas9-based toolkit to program gene expression in Saccharomyces cerevisiae. Reider Apel A, d'Espaux L, Wehrs M, Sachs D, Li RA, Tong GJ, Garber M, Nnadi O, Zhuang W, Hillson NJ, Keasling JD, Mukhopadhyay A. Nucleic Acids Res. 2017 Jan 9;45(1):496-508. doi: 10.1093/nar/gkw1023. Epub 2016 Nov 28. PubMed 27899650.
Backbone
  Vector backbone: p426
  Vector type: CRISPR
  Selectable markers: URA3
Growth in bacteria
  Bacterial resistance: Ampicillin, 100 μg/mL
  Growth temperature: 37°C
  Growth strain: DH5alpha
  Copy number: High Copy
Gene/Insert
  Gene/Insert name: Human Optimized S. pyogenes Cas9 and guide RNA targeting ARS1114a
  gRNA/shRNA sequence: CTTGTGAAACAAATAATTGG
  Species: S. cerevisiae (budding yeast)
  Promoter: ADH1, pTyrosine
  Cloning method: Gibson Cloning
  Sequencing primers: 5′ M13 Rev
Terms and licenses: Academic/Nonprofit Terms; Industry Terms: Not Available to Industry
How to cite: p426_Cas9_gRNA-ARS1114a was a gift from Aindrila Mukhopadhyay (Addgene plasmid # 87397 ; http://n2t.net/addgene:87397 ; RRID:Addgene_87397)
